Addgene plasmid #195355: pCAG-Myc-GRM1-IRES-CyRFP1
Purpose: mGluR1-IRES-cyRFP1 under the control of the pCAG promoter
Depositing lab: Brenda Bloodgood. Depositing organization: University of California, San Diego (UCSD). Publication: Electrical signals in the ER are cell type and stimulus specific with extreme spatial compartmentalization in neurons. Campbell EP, Abushawish AA, Valdez LA, Bell MK, Haryono M, Rangamani P, Bloodgood BL. Cell Rep. 2023 Jan 31;42(1):111943. doi: 10.1016/j.celrep.2022.111943. Epub 2023 Jan 5. PubMed 36640310.
Backbone
  Vector backbone: pCAGGs
  Backbone size w/o insert (bp): 6078
  Total vector size (bp): 11005
  Vector type: Mammalian Expression
Growth in bacteria
  Bacterial resistance: Ampicillin, 100 μg/mL
  Growth temperature: 37°C
  Growth strain: DH5alpha
  Copy number: Low Copy
Gene/Insert
  Gene/Insert name: GRM1-IRES-CyRFP1
  Species: R. norvegicus (rat), Synthetic
  Insert size (bp): 4927
  Promoter: pCAG
  Cloning method: Restriction Enzyme; 5′ cloning site NheI (unknown if destroyed); 3′ cloning site BamHI (unknown if destroyed)
  Sequencing primers: 5′ caggtgcaggctgcctatc; 3′ gcacagtcgaggctgatcagc
Terms and licenses: Academic/Nonprofit Terms; Industry Terms: Not Available to Industry
How to cite: pCAG-Myc-GRM1-IRES-CyRFP1 was a gift from Brenda Bloodgood (Addgene plasmid # 195355 ; http://n2t.net/addgene:195355 ; RRID:Addgene_195355)
