[The description below was written by a language model from this plasmid's Addgene catalogue record and pLannotate feature annotations shown in this document.]
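Description:
pCAG-Myc-GRM1-IRES-CyRFP1 is a mammalian expression plasmid of about 11 kb, built on a pCAGGs backbone, that co-expresses rat metabotropic glutamate receptor 1 (mGluR1, encoded by Grm1) and the red fluorescent protein CyRFP1 from a single transcript. Transcription is driven by the CAG promoter, seen in the feature table as the CMV immediate-early enhancer followed by the chicken β-actin/rabbit β-globin chimeric intron. The short "HBB" hit just downstream most likely reflects the rabbit β-globin portion of that promoter cassette rather than a separate gene. The Grm1 coding sequence is followed by an EMCV internal ribosome entry site, which allows cap-independent translation of the downstream mCyRFP1 reading frame, and the bicistronic message ends at a bovine growth hormone polyadenylation signal. Fluorescence therefore marks transfected cells without fusing a fluorophore to the receptor. The plasmid name indicates a Myc epitope tag on the receptor, but the tag is not annotated separately in the feature table and its position is not stated.

In bacteria the plasmid is maintained through a ColE1/pUC-type origin and selected with ampicillin via β-lactamase. The catalogue lists it as low copy even though the annotated origin is of the high-copy type. An f1 origin and remnants of lac regulatory elements are also present. A second mammalian cassette places a puromycin N-acetyltransferase gene under the SV40 early promoter with an SV40 polyadenylation signal, next to a fragment of a bleomycin-resistance gene, so puromycin selection of transfected cells should be possible, although the record does not describe this use. The stated purpose is simply CAG-driven expression of mGluR1 with the cyRFP1 reporter, and the associated publication concerns electrical signals in the endoplasmic reticulum of neurons.
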