Features (pLannotate 1.2.2; 20 found; start..end, strand, type, name):
     26..3652    +  CDS            Grm1: GRM1_RAT - Also known as Gprc1a, Mglur1. Experimental evidence at protein level: Swiss-Prot protein existence level 1. G-protein coupled receptor for glutamate. Ligand binding causes a conformation change that triggers signaling via guanine nucleotide-binding proteins (G proteins) and modulates the activity of down-stream effectors. Signaling activates a phosphatidylinositol- calcium second messenger system. May participate in the central action of glutamate in the CNS, such as long-term potentiation in the hippocampus and long-term depression in the cerebellum (PubMed:10945991, PubMed:1438218
   3782..4244    +  misc_feature   IRES: internal ribosome entry site (IRES) of the encephalomyocarditis virus (EMCV)
   4251..4952    +  CDS            mCyRFP1: mCyRFP1 is a basic (constitutively fluorescent) yellow fluorescent protein published in 2016, derived from Entacmaea quadricolor. It has moderate acid sensitivity.
   5037..5261    +  polyA_signal   bGH poly(A) signal: bovine growth hormone polyadenylation signal
   5265..5286    +  promoter       SV40 promoter (fragment): SV40 enhancer and early promoter
   5307..5735    +  rep_origin     f1 ori (sequence partly withheld): f1 bacteriophage origin of replication; arrow indicates direction of (+) strand synthesis
   5749..6078    +  promoter       SV40 promoter: SV40 enhancer and early promoter
   6089..6688    +  CDS            PuroR: puromycin N-acetyltransferase; pac from Streptomyces alboniger; confers resistance to puromycin
   6695..6853    +  CDS            ble (fragment): BLE_KLEPN - Experimental evidence at protein level: Swiss-Prot protein existence level 1. Binding protein with a strong affinity to the bleomycin family of antibiotics. Binds to CL990; an antimitotic-antibiotic compound. From Klebsiella pneumoniae.
   6848..6969    +  polyA_signal   SV40 poly(A) signal: SV40 polyadenylation signal
   7040..7062    -  protein_bind   lac operator (fragment): The lac repressor binds to the lac operator to inhibit transcription in E. coli. This inhibition can be relieved by adding lactose or isopropyl-β-D-thiogalactopyranoside (IPTG). lac repressor encoded by lacI
   7066..7096    -  promoter       lac promoter: promoter for the E. coli lac operon
   7111..7132    -  protein_bind   CAP binding site: CAP binding activates transcription in the presence of cAMP. E. coli catabolite activator protein
   7145..7237    -  CDS            lacI (fragment): lac repressor; lacI; The lac repressor binds to the lac operator to inhibit transcription in E. coli. This inhibition can be relieved by adding lactose or isopropyl-β-D-thiogalactopyranoside (IPTG).
   7420..8008    -  rep_origin     ori: high-copy-number ColE1/pMB1/pBR322/pUC origin of replication
   8179..9039    -  CDS            AmpR: β-lactamase; bla; confers resistance to ampicillin, carbenicillin, and related antibiotics
   9040..9144    -  promoter       AmpR promoter: bla
   9176..9555    +  enhancer       CMV enhancer: human cytomegalovirus immediate early enhancer
   9833..10849   +  intron         chimeric intron: chimera between introns from chicken β-actin and rabbit β-globin
  10853..10987   +  CDS            HBB: HBB_COLGU - Experimental evidence at transcript level: Swiss-Prot protein existence level 2. Involved in oxygen transport from the lung to the various peripheral tissues. From Colobus guereza (Mantled guereza) (Eastern black-and-white colobus monkey).
>Addgene plasmid #195355 | pCAG-Myc-GRM1-IRES-CyRFP1 | addgene full sequence | sequence record 384553 | Addgene Partial NGS Result
GCTAGCGTTTTTAACTCGAGCCACCATGGTCCGGCTCCTCTTGATTTTCTTCCCAATGATCTTTTTGGAG
ATGTCCATTTTGCCCAGGATGCCTGACAGAAAAGTATTGCTGGCAGGTGCCTCGTCCGAACAAAAACTCA
TCTCAGAAGAGGATCTGCAGCGCTCCGTGGCGAGAATGGACGGAGATGTCATCATCGGAGCCCTCTTCTC
AGTCCATCACCAGCCTCCAGCCGAGAAGGTACCCGAAAGGAAGTGTGGGGAGATCAGGGAACAGTATGGT
ATCCAGAGGGTGGAGGCCATGTTCCACACGTTGGATAAGATTAACGCGGACCCGGTGCTCCTGCCCAACA
TCACTCTGGGCAGTGAGATCCGGGACTCCTGCTGGCACTCTTCAGTGGCTCTCGAACAGAGCATCGAATT
CATCAGAGACTCCCTGATTTCCATCCGAGATGAGAAGGATGGGCTGAACCGATGCCTGCCTGATGGCCAG
ACCCTGCCCCCTGGCAGGACTAAGAAGCCTATTGCTGGAGTGATCGGCCCTGGCTCCAGCTCTGTGGCCA
TTCAAGTCCAGAATCTTCTCCAGCTGTTCGACATCCCACAGATCGCCTATTCTGCCACAAGCATAGACCT
GAGTGACAAAACTTTGTACAAATACTTCCTGAGGGTGGTCCCTTCTGACACTTTGCAGGCAAGGGCGATG
CTCGACATAGTCAAGCGTTACAACTGGACCTATGTCTCAGCAGTCCACACAGAAGGGAATTACGGCGAGA
GTGGAATGGATGCTTTCAAAGAACTGGCTGCCCAGGAAGGCCTCTGCATCGCACACTCGGACAAAATCTA
CAGCAATGCTGGCGAGAAGAGCTTTGACCGGCTCCTGCGTAAACTCCGGGAGCGGCTTCCCAAGGCCAGG
GTTGTGGTCTGCTTCTGCGAGGGCATGACAGTGCGGGGCTTACTGAGTGCCATGCGCCGCCTGGGCGTCG
TGGGCGAGTTCTCACTCATTGGAAGTGATGGATGGGCAGACAGAGATGAAGTCATCGAAGGCTATGAGGT
GGAAGCCAACGGAGGGATCACAATAAAGCTTCAGTCTCCAGAGGTCAGGTCATTTGATGACTACTTCCTG
AAGCTGAGGCTGGACACCAACACAAGGAATCCTTGGTTCCCTGAGTTCTGGCAACATCGCTTCCAGTGTC
GCCTACCTGGACACCTCTTGGAAAACCCCAACTTTAAGAAAGTGTGCACAGGAAATGAAAGCTTGGAAGA
AAACTATGTCCAGGACAGCAAAATGGGATTTGTCATCAATGCCATCTATGCCATGGCACATGGGCTGCAG
AACATGCACCATGCTCTGTGTCCCGGCCATGTGGGCCTGTGTGATGCTATGAAACCCATTGATGGCAGGA
AGCTCCTGGATTTCCTCATCAAATCCTCTTTTGTCGGAGTGTCTGGAGAGGAGGTGTGGTTCGATGAGAA
GGGGGATGCTCCCGGAAGGTATGACATTATGAATCTGCAGTACACAGAAGCTAATCGCTATGACTATGTC
CACGTGGGGACCTGGCATGAAGGAGTGCTGAATATTGATGATTACAAAATCCAAATGAACAAAAGCGGAA
TGGTACGATCTGTGTGCAGTGAGCCTTGCTTAAAGGGTCAGATTAAGGTCATACGGAAAGGAGAAGTGAG
CTGCTGCTGGATCTGCACGGCCTGCAAAGAGAATGAGTTTGTGCAGGACGAGTTCACCTGCAGAGCCTGT
GACCTGGGGTGGTGGCCCAACGCAGAGCTCACAGGCTGTGAGCCCATTCCTGTCCGTTATCTTGAGTGGA
GTGACATAGAATCTATCATAGCCATCGCCTTTTCTTGCCTGGGCATCCTCGTGACGCTGTTTGTCACCCT
CATCTTCGTTCTGTACCGGGACACACCCGTGGTCAAATCCTCCAGTAGGGAGCTCTGCTATATCATTCTG
GCTGGTATTTTCCTCGGCTATGTGTGCCCTTTCACCCTCATCGCCAAACCTACTACCACATCCTGCTACC
TCCAGCGCCTCCTAGTTGGCCTCTCTTCTGCCATGTGCTACTCTGCTTTAGTGACCAAAACCAATCGTAT
TGCACGCATCCTGGCTGGCAGCAAGAAGAAGATCTGCACCCGGAAGCCCAGATTCATGAGCGCTTGGGCC
CAAGTGATCATAGCCTCCATTCTGATTAGTGTACAGCTAACACTAGTGGTGACCTTGATCATCATGGAGC
CTCCCATGCCCATTTTGTCCTACCCGAGTATCAAGGAAGTCTACCTTATCTGCAATACCAGCAACCTGGG
TGTAGTGGCCCCTGTGGGTTACAATGGACTCCTCATCATGAGCTGTACCTACTATGCCTTCAAGACCCGC
AACGTGCCGGCCAACTTCAATGAGGCTAAATACATCGCCTTCACCATGTACACTACCTGCATCATCTGGC
TGGCTTTCGTTCCCATTTACTTTGGGAGCAACTACAAGATCATCACTACCTGCTTCGCGGTGAGCCTCAG
TGTGACGGTGGCCCTGGGGTGCATGTTTACTCCGAAGATGTACATCATCATTGCCAAACCTGAGAGGAAC
GTCCGCAGTGCCTTCACGACCTCTGATGTTGTCCGCATGCACGTCGGTGATGGCAAACTGCCGTGCCGCT
CCAACACCTTCCTCAACATTTTCCGGAGAAAGAAGCCCGGGGCAGGGAATGCCAATTCTAACGGCAAGTC
TGTGTCATGGTCTGAACCAGGTGGAAGACAGGCGCCCAAGGGACAGCACGTGTGGCAGCGCCTCTCTGTG
CACGTGAAGACCAACGAGACGGCCTGTAACCAAACAGCCGTAATCAAACCCCTCACTAAAAGTTACCAAG
GCTCTGGCAAGAGCCTGACCTTTTCAGATGCCAGCACCAAGACCCTTTACAATGTGGAAGAAGAGGACAA
TACCCCTTCTGCTCACTTCAGCCCTCCCAGCAGCCCTTCTATGGTGGTGCACCGACGCGGGCCACCCGTG
GCCACCACACCACCTCTGCCACCCCATCTGACCGCAGAAGAGACCCCCCTGTTCCTGGCTGATTCCGTCA
TCCCCAAGGGCTTGCCTCCTCCTCTCCCGCAGCAGCAGCCACAGCAGCCGCCCCCTCAGCAGCCCCCGCA
GCAGCCCAAGTCCCTGATGGACCAGCTGCAAGGCGTAGTCACCAACTTCGGTTCGGGGATTCCAGATTTC
CATGCGGTGCTGGCAGGCCCGGGGACACCAGGAAACAGCCTGCGCTCTCTGTACCCGCCCCCGCCTCCGC
CGCAACACCTGCAGATGCTGCCCCTGCACCTGAGCACCTTCCAGGAGGAGTCCATCTCCCCTCCTGGGGA
GGACATCGATGATGACAGTGAGAGATTCAAGCTCCTGCAGGAGTTCGTGTACGAGCGCGAAGGGAACACC
GAAGAAGATGAATTGGAAGAGGAGGAGGACCTGCCCACAGCCAGCAAGCTGACCCCTGAGGATTCTCCTG
CCCTGACGCCTCCTTCTCCTTTCCGAGATTCCGTGGCCTCTGGCAGCTCAGTGCCCAGTTCCCCCGTATC
TGAGTCGGTCCTCTGCACCCCTCCAAATGTGACCTACGCCTCTGTCATTCTGAGGGACTACAAGCAAAGC
TCTTCCACCCTGTAGGCGGCCGCGATATCGCCCCTCTCCCTCCCCCCCCCCTAACGTTACTGGCCGAAGC
CGCTTGGAATAAGGCCGGTGTGCGTTTGTCTATATGTTATTTTCCACCATATTGCCGTCTTTTGGCAATG
TGAGGGCCCGGAAACCTGGCCCTGTCTTCTTGACGAGCATTCCTAGGGGTCTTTCCCCTCTCGCCAAAGG
AATGCAAGGTCTGTTGAATGTCGTGAAGGAAGCAGTTCCTCTGGAAGCTTCTTGAAGACAAACAACGTCT
GTAGCGACCCTTTGCAGGCAGCGGAACCCCCCACCTGGCGACAGGTGCCTCTGCGGCCAAAAGCCACGTG
TATAAGATACACCTGCAAAGGCGGCACAACCCCAGTGCCACGTTGTGAGTTGGATAGTTGTGGAAAGAGT
CAAATGGCTCTCCTCAAGCGTATTCAACAAGGGGCTGAAGGATGCCCAGAAGGTACCCCATTGTATGGGA
TCTGATCTGGGGCCTCGGTGCACATGCTTTACATGTGTTTAGTCGAGGTTAAAAAAACGTCTAGGCCCCC
CGAACCACGGGGACGTGGTTTTCCTTTGAAAAACACGATGATAAGCCACCATGGTGTCTAAGGGCGAAGA
GCTGATCAAGGAGAACATGAGAAGCAAGCTGTACCTGGAAGGCAGCGTGAACGGCCACCAGTTCAAGTGC
ACCCACGAAGGGGAGGGCAAGCCCTACGAGGGCAAGCAGACCGCGAGGATCAAGGTGGTGGAGGGAGGCC
CCCTGCCGTTCGCATTCGACATCCTGGCCACCATGTTTATGTACGGGAGCAAGGTGTTCATCAAGTACCC
CGCCGACCTCCCCGATTATTTTAAGCAGTCCTTCCCTGAGGGCTTCACATGGGAGAGAGTCATGGTGTTC
GAAGACGGGGGCGTGCTGACCGCCACCCAGGACACCAGCCTCCAGGACGGCGAGCTCATCTACAACGTCA
AGCTCAGAGGGGTGAACTTCCCAGCCAACGGCCCCGTGATGCAGAAGAAAACACTGGGCTGGGAGCCCAG
CACCGAGACCATGACCCCCGCTGACGGCGGCCTGGAAGGCAGATGCGACAAGGTGCTGAAGCTCGTGGGC
GGGGGCCACCTGCACGTCAACTTCAAGACCACATACAAGTCCAAGAAACCCGTGAAGATGCCCGGCGTCC
ACTACGTGGACCGCAGACTGGAAAGAATCAAGGAGGCCGACAACGAGACCTACGTCGAGCAGTACGAGCA
CGCTGTGGCCAGATACTCCAACCTGGGCGGAGGCATGGACGAGCTGTACAAGTAATAATGAAAGCTTGGT
ACCGAGCTCGGATCCACTAGTCCAGTGTGGTGGAATTCTGCAGATAAACCCGCTGATCAGCCTCGACTGT
GCCTTCTAGTTGCCAGCCATCTGTTGTTTGCCCCTCCCCCGTGCCTTCCTTGACCCTGGAAGGTGCCACT
CCCACTGTCCTTTCCTAATAAAATGAGGAAATTGCATCGCATTGTCTGAGTAGGTGTCATTCTATTCTGG
GGGGTGGGGTGGGGCAGGACAGCAAGGGGGAGGATTGGGAAGACAATAGCAGGCATGCTGGGGATGCGGT
GGGCTCTATGGCTTCTGAGGCGGAAAGAACCAGCTGGGGCTCTAGGGGGTATCCCC
[124 nt withheld, positions 5307-5430]
C
[91 nt withheld, positions 5432-5522]
A
[49 nt withheld, positions 5524-5572]
CCTTTGACGTTGGAGTCCACGTTCTTT
[37 nt withheld, positions 5600-5636]
ACCCTATCTCGGTCTATTCTTTTGATTTATAAGGGATTTTGCCGATTTCGGCCTATTGGTTAAAAAATGA
GCTGATTTAACAAAAATTTAACGCGAATTAATTCTGTGGAATGTGTGTCAGTTAGGGTGTGGAAAGTCCC
CAGGCTCCCCAGCAGGCAGAAGTATGCAAAGCATGCATCTCAATTAGTCAGCAACCAGGTGTGGAAAGTC
CCCAGGCTCCCCAGCAGGCAGAAGTATGCAAAGCATGCATCTCAATTAGTCAGCAACCATAGTCCCGCCC
CTAACTCCGCCCATCCCGCCCCTAACTCCGCCCAGTTCCGCCCATTCTCCGCCCCATGGCTGACTAATTT
TTTTTATTTATGCAGAGGCCGAGGCCGCCTCTGCCTCTGAGCTATTCCAGAAGTAGTGAGGAGGCTTTTT
TGGAGGCCTAGGCTTTTGCAAAAAGCTCCCGCATGACCGAGTACAAGCCCACGGTGCGCCTCGCCACCCG
CGACGACGTCCCCAGGGCCGTACGCACCCTCGCCGCCGCGTTCGCCGACTACCCCGCCACGCGCCACACC
GTCGATCCGGACCGCCACATCGAGCGGGTCACCGAGCTGCAAGAACTCTTCCTCACGCGCGTCGGGCTCG
ACATCGGCAAGGTGTGGGTCGCGGACGACGGCGCCGCGGTGGCGGTCTGGACCACGCCGGAGAGCGTCGA
AGCGGGGGCGGTGTTCGCCGAGATCGGCCCGCGCATGGCCGAGTTGAGCGGTTCCCGGCTGGCCGCGCAG
CAACAGATGGAAGGCCTCCTGGCGCCGCACCGGCCCAAGGAGCCCGCGTGGTTCCTGGCCACCGTCGGCG
TCTCGCCCGACCACCAGGGCAAGGGTCTGGGCAGCGCCGTCGTGCTCCCCGGAGTGGAGGCGGCCGAGCG
CGCCGGGGTGCCCGCCTTCCTGGAGACCTCCGCGCCCCGCAACCTCCCCTTCTACGAGCGGCTCGGCTTC
ACCGTCACCGCCGACGTCGAGGTGCCCGAAGGACCGCGCACCTGGTGCATGACCCGCAAGCCCGGTGCCT
GATTCGAAATGACCGACCAAGCGACGCCCAACCTGCCATCACGAGATTTCGATTCCACCGCCGCCTTCTA
TGAAAGGTTGGGCTTCGGAATCGTTTTCCGGGACGCCGGCTGGATGATCCTCCAGCGCGGGGATCTCATG
CTGGAGTTCTTCGCCCACCCCAACTTGTTTATTGCAGCTTATAATGGTTACAAATAAAGCAATAGCATCA
CAAATTTCACAAATAAAGCATTTTTTTCACTGCATTCTAGTTGTGGTTTGTCCAAACTCATCAATGTATC
TTATCATGTCTGTATACCGTCGACCTCTAGCTAGAGCTTGGCGTAATCATGGTCATAGCTGTTTCCTGTG
TGAAATTGTTATCCGCTCACAATTCCACACAACATACGAGCCGGAAGCATAAAGTGTAAAGCCTGGGGTG
CCTAATGAGTGAGCTAACTCACATTAATTGCGTTGCGCTCACTGCCCGCTTTCCAGTCGGGAAACCTGTC
GTGCCAGCTGCATTAATGAATCGGCCAACGCGCGGGGAGAGGCGGTTTGCGTATTGGGCGCTCTTCCGCT
TCCTCGCTCACTGACTCGCTGCGCTCGGTCGTTCGGCTGCGGCGAGCGGTATCAGCTCACTCAAAGGCGG
TAATACGGTTATCCACAGAATCAGGGGATAACGCAGGAAAGAACATGTGAGCAAAAGGCCAGCAAAAGGC
CAGGAACCGTAAAAAGGCCGCGTTGCTGGCGTTTTTCCATAGGCTCCGCCCCCCTGACGAGCATCACAAA
AATCGACGCTCAAGTCAGAGGTGGCGAAACCCGACAGGACTATAAAGATACCAGGCGTTTCCCCCTGGAA
GCTCCCTCGTGCGCTCTCCTGTTCCGACCCTGCCGCTTACCGGATACCTGTCCGCCTTTCTCCCTTCGGG
AAGCGTGGCGCTTTCTCATAGCTCACGCTGTAGGTATCTCAGTTCGGTGTAGGTCGTTCGCTCCAAGCTG
GGCTGTGTGCACGAACCCCCCGTTCAGCCCGACCGCTGCGCCTTATCCGGTAACTATCGTCTTGAGTCCA
ACCCGGTAAGACACGACTTATCGCCACTGGCAGCAGCCACTGGTAACAGGATTAGCAGAGCGAGGTATGT
AGGCGGTGCTACAGAGTTCTTGAAGTGGTGGCCTAACTACGGCTACACTAGAAGAACAGTATTTGGTATC
TGCGCTCTGCTGAAGCCAGTTACCTTCGGAAAAAGAGTTGGTAGCTCTTGATCCGGCAAACAAACCACCG
CTGGTAGCGGTGGTTTTTTTGTTTGCAAGCAGCAGATTACGCGCAGAAAAAAAGGATCTCAAGAAGATCC
TTTGATCTTTTCTACGGGGTCTGACGCTCAGTGGAACGAAAACTCACGTTAAGGGATTTTGGTCATGAGA
TTATCAAAAAGGATCTTCACCTAGATCCTTTTAAATTAAAAATGAAGTTTTAAATCAATCTAAAGTATAT
ATGAGTAAACTTGGTCTGACAGTTACCAATGCTTAATCAGTGAGGCACCTATCTCAGCGATCTGTCTATT
TCGTTCATCCATAGTTGCCTGACTCCCCGTCGTGTAGATAACTACGATACGGGAGGGCTTACCATCTGGC
CCCAGTGCTGCAATGATACCGCGAGACCCACGCTCACCGGCTCCAGATTTATCAGCAATAAACCAGCCAG
CCGGAAGGGCCGAGCGCAGAAGTGGTCCTGCAACTTTATCCGCCTCCATCCAGTCTATTAATTGTTGCCG
GGAAGCTAGAGTAAGTAGTTCGCCAGTTAATAGTTTGCGCAACGTTGTTGCCATTGCTACAGGCATCGTG
GTGTCACGCTCGTCGTTTGGTATGGCTTCATTCAGCTCCGGTTCCCAACGATCAAGGCGAGTTACATGAT
CCCCCATGTTGTGCAAAAAAGCGGTTAGCTCCTTCGGTCCTCCGATCGTTGTCAGAAGTAAGTTGGCCGC
AGTGTTATCACTCATGGTTATGGCAGCACTGCATAATTCTCTTACTGTCATGCCATCCGTAAGATGCTTT
TCTGTGACTGGTGAGTACTCAACCAAGTCATTCTGAGAATAGTGTATGCGGCGACCGAGTTGCTCTTGCC
CGGCGTCAATACGGGATAATACCGCGCCACATAGCAGAACTTTAAAAGTGCTCATCATTGGAAAACGTTC
TTCGGGGCGAAAACTCTCAAGGATCTTACCGCTGTTGAGATCCAGTTCGATGTAACCCACTCGTGCACCC
AACTGATCTTCAGCATCTTTTACTTTCACCAGCGTTTCTGGGTGAGCAAAAACAGGAAGGCAAAATGCCG
CAAAAAAGGGAATAAGGGCGACACGGAAATGTTGAATACTCATACTCTTCCTTTTTCAATATTATTGAAG
CATTTATCAGGGTTATTGTCTCATGAGCGGATACATATTTGAATGTATTTAGAAAAATAAACAAATAGGG
GTTCCGCGCACATTTCCCCGAAAAGTGCCACCTGACGTCGACATTGATTATTGACTAGTTATTAATAGTA
ATCAATTACGGGGTCATTAGTTCATAGCCCATATATGGAGTTCCGCGTTACATAACTTACGGTAAATGGC
CCGCCTGGCTGACCGCCCAACGACCCCCGCCCATTGACGTCAATAATGACGTATGTTCCCATAGTAACGC
CAATAGGGACTTTCCATTGACGTCAATGGGTGGAGTATTTACGGTAAACTGCCCACTTGGCAGTACATCA
AGTGTATCATATGCCAAGTACGCCCCCTATTGACGTCAATGACGGTAAATGGCCCGCCTGGCATTATGCC
CAGTACATGACCTTATGGGACTTTCCTACTTGGCAGTACATCTACGTATTAGTCATCGCTATTACCATGG
TCGAGGTGAGCCCCACGTTCTGCTTCACTCTCCCCATCTCCCCCCCCTCCCCACCCCCAATTTTGTATTT
ATTTATTTTTTAATTATTTTGTGCAGCGATGGGGGCGGGGGGGGGGGGNNGGSGCGCCRGGSGGGGGGGG
GGGGGGSGGGGGGGGGGGSGGGGSGRGGCGGAGAGGTGCGGCGGCAGCCAATCAGAGCGGCGCGCTCCGA
AAGTTTCCTTTTATGGCGAGGCGGCGGCGGCGGCGGCCCTATAAAAAGCGAAGCGCGCGGCGGGCGGGAG
TCGCTGCGCGCTGCCTTCGCCCCGTGCCCCGCTCCGCCGCCGCCTCGCGCCGCCCGCCCCGGCTCTGACT
GACCGCGTTACTCCCACAGGTGAGCGGGCGGGACGGCCCTTCTCCTCCGGGCTGTAATTAGCGCTTGGTT
TAATGACGGCTTGTTTCTTTTCTGTGGCTGCGTGAAAGCCTTGAGGGGCTCCGGGAGGGCCCTTTGTGCG
GGGGGAGCGGCTCGGGGGGTGCGTGCGTGTGTGTGTGCGTGGGGAGCGCCGCGTGCGGCTCCGCGCTGCC
CGGCGGCTGTGAGCGCTGCGGGCGCGGCGCGGGGCTTTGTGCGCTCCGCAGTGTGCGCGAGGGGAGCGCG
GCCGGGGGCGGTGCCCCGCGGTGCGGGGGGGGCTGCGAGGGGAACAAAGGCTGCGTGCGGGGTGTGTGCG
TGGGGGGGTGAGCAGGGGGTGTGGGCGCGTCGGTCGGGCTGCAACCCCCCCTGCACCCCCCTCCCCGAGT
TGCTGAGCACGGCCCGGCTTCGGGTGCGGGGCTCCGTACGGGGCGTGGCGCGGGGCTCGCCGTGCCGGGC
GGGGGGTGGCGGCAGGTGGGGGTGCCGGGCGGGGCGGGGCCGCCTCGGGCCGGGGAGGGCTCGGGGGAGG
GGCGCGGCGGCCCCCGGAGCGCCGGCGGCTGTCGAGGCGCGGCGAGCCGCAGCCATTGCCTTTTATGGTA
ATCGTGCGAGAGGGCGCAGGGACTTCCTTTGTCCCAAATCTGTGCGGAGCCGAAATCTGGGAGGCGCCGC
CGCACCCCCTCTAGCGGGCGCGGGGCGAAGCGGTGCGGCGCCGGCAGGAAGGAAATGGGCGGGGAGGGCC
TTCGTGCGTCGCCGCGCCGCCGTCCCCTTCTCCCTCTCCAGCCTCGGGGCTGTCCGCGGGGGGACGGCTG
CCTTCGGGGGGGACGGGGCAGGGCGGGGTTCGGCTTCTGGCGTGTGACCGGCGGCTCTAGAGCCTCTGCT
AACCATGTTCATGCCTTCTTCTTTTTCCTACAGCTCCTGGGCAACGTGCTGGTTATTGTGCTGTCTCATC
ATTTTGGCAAAGAATTCCTCGAGGAATTCACTCCTCAGGTGCAGGCTGCCTATCAGAAGGTGGTGGCTGG
TGTGGCCAATGCCCTGGCTCACAAATACCACTGAGATCTGCATGA
